Addgene plasmid #123297: pLenti4 Blast RFP-PNRC1
Purpose: Mammalian expression of PNRC1 N-RFP
Depositing lab: Giovanni Tonon. Depositing organization: Ospedale San Raffaele. Publication: Tumor suppressor PNRC1 blocks rRNA maturation by recruiting the decapping complex to the nucleolus. Gaviraghi M, Vivori C, Pareja Sanchez Y, Invernizzi F, Cattaneo A, Santoliquido BM, Frenquelli M, Segalla S, Bachi A, Doglioni C, Pelechano V, Cittaro D, Tonon G. EMBO J. 2018 Dec 3;37(23). pii: embj.201899179. doi: 10.15252/embj.201899179. Epub 2018 Oct 29. PubMed 30373810.
Backbone
  Vector backbone: pLenti4
  Modifications to backbone: Zeocin resistance replaced with Blasticidin resistance
  Vector type: Mammalian Expression, Lentiviral
  Selectable markers: Blasticidin
Growth in bacteria
  Bacterial resistance: Ampicillin, 100 μg/mL
  Growth temperature: 37°C
  Growth strain: NEB Stable
  Copy number: High Copy
Gene/Insert
  Gene/Insert name: PNRC1
  Species: H. sapiens (human)
  Entrez Gene: PNRC1 (a.k.a. B4-2, PNAS-145, PROL2, PRR2)
  Tag / fusion protein: TurboRFP (N terminal on insert)
Terms and licenses: Academic/Nonprofit Terms; Industry Terms: Not Available to Industry
Depositor comments: Two TetO operators exist between CMV and RFP which may impact expression in the presence of TetR. The expression is unaffected in a standard transfection.
How to cite: pLenti4 Blast RFP-PNRC1 was a gift from Giovanni Tonon (Addgene plasmid # 123297 ; http://n2t.net/addgene:123297 ; RRID:Addgene_123297)
