[The description below was written by a language model from this plasmid's Addgene catalogue record and pLannotate feature annotations shown in this document.]
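Description:
pLenti4 Blast RFP-PNRC1 is a lentiviral mammalian expression plasmid built on the pLenti4 backbone, in which the original Zeocin resistance cassette has been replaced with blasticidin resistance. It is propagated in E. coli through a high-copy ColE1/pUC-type origin with ampicillin selection (AmpR), and it also carries an f1 origin and an SV40 origin. The viral portion follows a third-generation, self-inactivating layout. An RSV promoter fused to a truncated HIV-1 5' LTR drives genomic RNA production in packaging cells. It is followed by the Ψ packaging signal with a partial gag sequence, the Rev response element for Rev-dependent nuclear export, and a ΔU3 3' LTR with a downstream SV40 polyadenylation signal.

The payload is human PNRC1 fused at its N terminus to TurboRFP. The fusion is flanked by attB1 and attB2 sites, indicating it was introduced by Gateway recombination. Expression comes from the CMV immediate-early enhancer/promoter, and two tet operator sites lie between the promoter and the RFP coding sequence. The depositor notes that these may affect expression when TetR is present but leave it unaffected in a standard transfection. A V5 epitope sequence sits downstream of attB2, but the record does not say whether it is translated as part of the fusion. The blasticidin S deaminase gene lies downstream, preceded by the bacterial EM7 promoter. The annotation shows no separate mammalian promoter directly upstream of it.

The construct is intended for fluorescently tagged PNRC1 expression in mammalian cells, by transfection or lentiviral transduction with blasticidin selection. The associated study concerns PNRC1 as a tumour suppressor acting in the nucleolus on rRNA maturation.
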