Features (pLannotate 1.2.2; 33 found; start..end, strand, type, name):
      3..304     +  enhancer       CMV enhancer: human cytomegalovirus immediate early enhancer
    305..508     +  promoter       CMV promoter: human cytomegalovirus (CMV) immediate early promoter
    510..529     +  promoter       PLtetO-1 promoter (fragment): modified phage lambda PL promoter with tet operator sites (Lutz and Bujard, 1997)
    531..550     +  promoter       PLtetO-1 promoter (fragment): modified phage lambda PL promoter with tet operator sites (Lutz and Bujard, 1997)
    590..614     +  protein_bind   attB1: mutant version of attB; recombination site for the Gateway® BP reaction BP Clonase™
    625..1317    +  CDS            TurboRFP: TurboRFP is a basic (constitutively fluorescent) orange fluorescent protein published in 2007, derived from Entacmaea quadricolor. It has low acid sensitivity.
   1336..2316    +  CDS            PNRC1: PNRC1_HUMAN - Also known as PROL2. Experimental evidence at protein level: Swiss-Prot protein existence level 1. Nuclear receptor coactivator. May play a role in signal transduction. From Homo sapiens (Human).
   2336..2360    -  protein_bind   attB2: mutant version of attB; recombination site for the Gateway® BP reaction BP Clonase™
   2413..2454    +  CDS            V5 tag: epitope tag from simian virus 5
   2465..2512    +  promoter       EM7 promoter: synthetic bacterial promoter&nbsp
   2531..2929    +  CDS            BSD: blasticidin S deaminase; Aspergillus terreus BSD; confers resistance to blasticidin
   2922..2999    +  CDS            nef (fragment): NEF_HV1Z2 - Experimental evidence at protein level: Swiss-Prot protein existence level 1. Extracellular Nef protein targets CD4(+) T-lymphocytes for apoptosis by interacting with CXCR4 surface receptors. From Human immunodeficiency virus type 1 group M subtype D (isolate Z2/CDC-Z34) (HIV-1).
   3001..3234    +  LTR            3' LTR (ΔU3): self-inactivating 3' long terminal repeat (LTR) from HIV-1
   3306..3427    +  polyA_signal   SV40 poly(A) signal: SV40 polyadenylation signal
   3467..3602    +  rep_origin     SV40 ori: SV40 origin of replication
   3623..3641    -  promoter       T7 promoter: promoter for bacteriophage T7 RNA polymerase
   3649..3804    +  CDS            lacZα (fragment): LacZα fragment of β-galactosidase; lacZ fragment
   3809..4237    +  rep_origin     f1 ori (sequence partly withheld): f1 bacteriophage origin of replication; arrow indicates direction of (+) strand synthesis
   4290..4394    +  promoter       AmpR promoter: bla
   4395..5255    +  CDS            AmpR: β-lactamase; bla; confers resistance to ampicillin, carbenicillin, and related antibiotics
   5426..6014    +  rep_origin     ori: high-copy-number ColE1/pMB1/pBR322/pUC origin of replication
   6197..6289    +  CDS            lacI (fragment): lac repressor; lacI; The lac repressor binds to the lac operator to inhibit transcription in E. coli. This inhibition can be relieved by adding lactose or isopropyl-β-D-thiogalactopyranoside (IPTG).
   6302..6323    +  protein_bind   CAP binding site: CAP binding activates transcription in the presence of cAMP. E. coli catabolite activator protein
   6338..6368    +  promoter       lac promoter: promoter for the E. coli lac operon
   6376..6392    +  protein_bind   lac operator: The lac repressor binds to the lac operator to inhibit transcription in E. coli. This inhibition can be relieved by adding lactose or isopropyl-β-D-thiogalactopyranoside (IPTG). lac repressor encoded by lacI
   6437..6455    +  promoter       T3 promoter: promoter for bacteriophage T3 RNA polymerase
   6483..6709    +  promoter       RSV promoter: Rous sarcoma virus enhancer/promoter
   6710..6890    +  LTR            5' LTR (truncated): truncated 5' long terminal repeat (LTR) from HIV-1
   6937..7062    +  misc_feature   HIV-1 Ψ: packaging signal of human immunodeficiency virus type 1
   7046..7409    +  CDS            HIV-1 gag (fragment): gag protein from human immunodeficiency virus 1; gag
   7555..7788    +  misc_feature   RRE: The Rev response element (RRE) of HIV-1 allows for Rev-dependent mRNA export from the nucleus to the cytoplasm.
   8165..8265    +  CDS            Rev (fragment): human immunodeficiency virus 1 (HIV-1) Rev protein; rev; enhances nuclear export of unspliced and incompletely spliced viral mRNAs
   8266..8286    -  misc_feature   MCS (fragment): pBluescript multiple cloning site
>Addgene plasmid #123297 | pLenti4 Blast RFP-PNRC1 | addgene full sequence | sequence record 239423 | Addgene NGS Result
GCTTACATAACTTACGGTAAATGGCCCGCCTGGCTGACCGCCCAACGACCCCCGCCCATTGACGTCAATA
ATGACGTATGTTCCCATAGTAACGCCAATAGGGACTTTCCATTGACGTCAATGGGTGGAGTATTTACGGT
AAACTGCCCACTTGGCAGTACATCAAGTGTATCATATGCCAAGTACGCCCCCTATTGACGTCAATGACGG
TAAATGGCCCGCCTGGCATTATGCCCAGTACATGACCTTATGGGACTTTCCTACTTGGCAGTACATCTAC
GTATTAGTCATCGCTATTACCATGGTGATGCGGTTTTGGCAGTACATCAATGGGCGTGGATAGCGGTTTG
ACTCACGGGGATTTCCAAGTCTCCACCCCATTGACGTCAATGGGAGTTTGTTTTGGCACCAAAATCAACG
GGACTTTCCAAAATGTCGTAACAACTCCGCCCCATTGACGCAAATGGGCGGTAGGCGTGTACGGTGGGAG
GTCTATATAAGCAGAGCTCTCCCTATCAGTGATAGAGATCTCCCTATCAGTGATAGAGATCGTCGACTAG
TCCAGTGTGGTGGAATTCTGCAGATATCAACAAGTTTGTACAAAAAAGCAGGCTCCGCGGCCGCATGAGC
GAGCTGATCAAGGAGAACATGCACATGAAGCTGTACATGGAGGGCACCGTGAACAACCACCACTTCAAGT
GCACATCCGAGGGCGAAGGCAAGCCCTACGAGGGCACCCAGACCATGAAGATCAAGGTGGTCGAGGGCGG
CCCTCTCCCCTTCGCCTTCGACATCCTGGCTACCAGCTTCATGTACGGCAGCAAAGCCTTCATCAACCAC
ACCCAGGGCATCCCCGACTTCTTTAAGCAGTCCTTCCCTGAGGGCTTCACATGGGAGAGAATCACCACAT
ACGAAGACGGGGGCGTGCTGACCGCTACCCAGGACACCAGCTTCCAGAACGGCTGCATCATCTACAACGT
CAAGATCAACGGGGTGAACTTCCCATCCAACGGCCCTGTGATGCAGAAGAAAACACGCGGCTGGGAGGCC
AACACCGAGATGCTGTACCCCGCTGACGGCGGCCTGAGAGGCCACAGCCAGATGGCCCTGAAGCTCGTGG
GCGGGGGCTACCTGCACTGCTCCTTCAAGACCACATACAGATCCAAGAAACCCGCTAAGAACCTCAAGAT
GCCCGGCTTCCACTTCGTGGACCACAGACTGGAAAGAATCAAGGAGGCCGACAAAGAGACCTACGTCGAG
CAGCACGAGATGGCTGTGGCCAAGTACTGCGACCTCCCTAGCAAACTGGGGCACAGAGCGGCCGCCCCCT
TCACCATGACTGTCGTCTCCGTCCCGCAGCGGGAGCCGCTCGTCCTGGGTGGCCGCCTTGCGCCGCTTGG
CTTTTCCTCCCGAGGTTACTTTGGGGCCCTCCCGATGGTGACCACGGCTCCGCCTCCTTTACCCCGGATC
CCGGACCCCCGGGCACTGCCCCCGACCCTCTTCCTCCCTCATTTCCTAGGGGGAGATGGCCCGTGTCTGA
CCCCCCAGCCTCGCGCTCCAGCAGCTCTGCCCAACCGCAGCCTCGCCGTGGCGGGAGGCACTCCTCGGGC
AGCGCCGAAGAAGCGGCGAAAGAAGAAGGTGCGGGCCAGCCCCGCAGGGCAGCTGCCCAGCCGCTTCCAC
CAGTACCAGCAGCACCGGCCGAGTCTGGAGGGCGGCCGGAGCCCCGCGACCGGCCCGAGCGGAGCGCAGG
AGGTCCCGGGCCCGGCCGCCGCCTTGGCCCCGAGTCCTGCAGCCGCAGCCGGCACGGAGGGAGCCAGCCC
CGACCTTGCCCCGCTGCGGCCCGCGGCTCCCGGCCAAACCCCCCTCAGGAAAGAGGTTTTAAAATCAAAG
ATGGGAAAATCGGAGAAAATTGCCCTTCCCCATGGCCAGCTTGTTCATGGTATACACTTGTATGAGCAAC
CAAAGATAAACAGACAGAAAAGCAAATATAACTTGCCACTAACCAAGATCACCTCTGCAAAAAGAAATGA
AAACAACTTTTGGCAGGATTCTGTTTCATCTGACAGAATTCAGAAGCAGGAAAAAAAGCCTTTTAAAAAT
ACCGAGAACATTAAAAATTCGCATTTGAAGAAATCAGCATTTCTAACTGAAGTGAGCCAAAAGGAAAATT
ATGCTGGGGCAAAGTTTAGTGATCCACCTTCTCCTAGTGTTCTTCCAAAGCCTCCTAGTCACTGGATGGG
AAGCACTGTTGAAAATTCCAACCAAAACAGGGAGCTGATGGCAGTACACTTAAAAACGCTCCTCAAAGTT
CAAACTTAGAAGGGTGGGCGCGCCGACCCAGCTTTCTTGTACAAAGTGGTTGATATCCAGCACAGTGGCG
GCCGCTCGAGTCTAGAGGGCCCGCGGTTCGAAGGTAAGCCTATCCCTAACCCTCTCCTCGGTCTCGATTC
TACGCGTACCGGTTGTTGACAATTAATCATCGGCATAGTATATCGGCATAGTATAATACGACAAGGTGAG
GAACTAAACCATGGCCAAGCCTTTGTCTCAAGAAGAATCCACCCTCATTGAAAGAGCAACGGCTACAATC
AACAGCATCCCCATCTCTGAAGACTACAGCGTCGCCAGCGCAGCTCTCTCTAGCGACGGCCGCATCTTCA
CTGGTGTCAATGTATATCATTTTACTGGGGGACCTTGTGCAGAACTCGTGGTGCTGGGCACTGCTGCTGC
TGCGGCAGCTGGCAACCTGACTTGTATCGTCGCGATCGGAAATGAGAACAGGGGCATCTTGAGCCCCTGC
GGACGGTGCCGACAGGTGCTTCTCGATCTGCATCCTGGGATCAAAGCCATAGTGAAGGACAGTGATGGAC
AGCCGACGGCAGTTGGGATTCGTGAATTGCTGCCCTCTGGTTATGTGTGGGAGGGCTAAGGTACCTTTAA
GACCAATGACTTACAAGGCAGCTGTAGATCTTAGCCACTTTTTAAAAGAAAAGGGGGGACTGGAAGGGCT
AATTCACTCCCAACGAAGACAAGATCTGCTTTTTGCTTGTACTGGGTCTCTCTGGTTAGACCAGATCTGA
GCCTGGGAGCTCTCTGGCTAACTAGGGAACCCACTGCTTAAGCCTCAATAAAGCTTGCCTTGAGTGCTTC
AAGTAGTGTGTGCCCGTCTGTTGTGTGACTCTGGTAACTAGAGATCCCTCAGACCCTTTTAGTCAGTGTG
GAAAATCTCTAGCAGTAGTAGTTCATGTCATCTTATTATTCAGTATTTATAACTTGCAAAGAAATGAATA
TCAGAGAGTGAGAGGAACTTGTTTATTGCAGCTTATAATGGTTACAAATAAAGCAATAGCATCACAAATT
TCACAAATAAAGCATTTTTTTCACTGCATTCTAGTTGTGGTTTGTCCAAACTCATCAATGTATCTTATCA
TGTCTGGCTCTAGCTATCCCGCCCCTAACTCCGCCCATCCCGCCCCTAACTCCGCCCAGTTCCGCCCATT
CTCCGCCCCATGGCTGACTAATTTTTTTTATTTATGCAGAGGCCGAGGCCGCCTCGGCCTCTGAGCTATT
CCAGAAGTAGTGAGGAGGCTTTTTTGGAGGCCTAGGGACGTACCCAATTCGCCCTATAGTGAGTCGTATT
ACGCGCGCTCACTGGCCGTCGTTTTACAACGTCGTGACTGGGAAAACCCTGGCGTTACCCAACTTAATCG
CCTTGCAGCACATCCCCCTTTCGCCAGCTGGCGTAATAGCGAAGAGGCCCGCACCGATCGCCCTTCCCAA
CAGTTGCGCAGCCTGAATGGCGAATGGG
[124 nt withheld, positions 3809-3932]
C
[91 nt withheld, positions 3934-4024]
A
[49 nt withheld, positions 4026-4074]
CCTTTGACGTTGGAGTCCACGTTCTTT
[37 nt withheld, positions 4102-4138]
ACCCTATCTCGGTCTATTCTTTTGATTTATAAGGGATTTTGCCGATTTCGGCCTATTGGTTAAAAAATGA
GCTGATTTAACAAAAATTTAACGCGAATTTTAACAAAATATTAACGCTTACAATTTAGGTGGCACTTTTC
GGGGAAATGTGCGCGGAACCCCTATTTGTTTATTTTTCTAAATACATTCAAATATGTATCCGCTCATGAG
ACAATAACCCTGATAAATGCTTCAATAATATTGAAAAAGGAAGAGTATGAGTATTCAACATTTCCGTGTC
GCCCTTATTCCCTTTTTTGCGGCATTTTGCCTTCCTGTTTTTGCTCACCCAGAAACGCTGGTGAAAGTAA
AAGATGCTGAAGATCAGTTGGGTGCACGAGTGGGTTACATCGAACTGGATCTCAACAGCGGTAAGATCCT
TGAGAGTTTTCGCCCCGAAGAACGTTTTCCAATGATGAGCACTTTTAAAGTTCTGCTATGTGGCGCGGTA
TTATCCCGTATTGACGCCGGGCAAGAGCAACTCGGTCGCCGCATACACTATTCTCAGAATGACTTGGTTG
AGTACTCACCAGTCACAGAAAAGCATCTTACGGATGGCATGACAGTAAGAGAATTATGCAGTGCTGCCAT
AACCATGAGTGATAACACTGCGGCCAACTTACTTCTGACAACGATCGGAGGACCGAAGGAGCTAACCGCT
TTTTTGCACAACATGGGGGATCATGTAACTCGCCTTGATCGTTGGGAACCGGAGCTGAATGAAGCCATAC
CAAACGACGAGCGTGACACCACGATGCCTGTAGCAATGGCAACAACGTTGCGCAAACTATTAACTGGCGA
ACTACTTACTCTAGCTTCCCGGCAACAATTAATAGACTGGATGGAGGCGGATAAAGTTGCAGGACCACTT
CTGCGCTCGGCCCTTCCGGCTGGCTGGTTTATTGCTGATAAATCTGGAGCCGGTGAGCGTGGGTCTCGCG
GTATCATTGCAGCACTGGGGCCAGATGGTAAGCCCTCCCGTATCGTAGTTATCTACACGACGGGGAGTCA
GGCAACTATGGATGAACGAAATAGACAGATCGCTGAGATAGGTGCCTCACTGATTAAGCATTGGTAACTG
TCAGACCAAGTTTACTCATATATACTTTAGATTGATTTAAAACTTCATTTTTAATTTAAAAGGATCTAGG
TGAAGATCCTTTTTGATAATCTCATGACCAAAATCCCTTAACGTGAGTTTTCGTTCCACTGAGCGTCAGA
CCCCGTAGAAAAGATCAAAGGATCTTCTTGAGATCCTTTTTTTCTGCGCGTAATCTGCTGCTTGCAAACA
AAAAAACCACCGCTACCAGCGGTGGTTTGTTTGCCGGATCAAGAGCTACCAACTCTTTTTCCGAAGGTAA
CTGGCTTCAGCAGAGCGCAGATACCAAATACTGTTCTTCTAGTGTAGCCGTAGTTAGGCCACCACTTCAA
GAACTCTGTAGCACCGCCTACATACCTCGCTCTGCTAATCCTGTTACCAGTGGCTGCTGCCAGTGGCGAT
AAGTCGTGTCTTACCGGGTTGGACTCAAGACGATAGTTACCGGATAAGGCGCAGCGGTCGGGCTGAACGG
GGGGTTCGTGCACACAGCCCAGCTTGGAGCGAACGACCTACACCGAACTGAGATACCTACAGCGTGAGCT
ATGAGAAAGCGCCACGCTTCCCGAAGGGAGAAAGGCGGACAGGTATCCGGTAAGCGGCAGGGTCGGAACA
GGAGAGCGCACGAGGGAGCTTCCAGGGGGAAACGCCTGGTATCTTTATAGTCCTGTCGGGTTTCGCCACC
TCTGACTTGAGCGTCGATTTTTGTGATGCTCGTCAGGGGGGAGGAGCCTATGGAAAAACGCCAGCAACGC
GGCCTTTTTACGGTTCCTGGCCTTTTGCTGGCCTTTTGCTCACATGTTCTTTCCTGCGTTATCCCCTGAT
TCTGTGGATAACCGTATTACCGCCTTTGAGTGAGCTGATACCGCTCGCCGCAGCCGAACGACCGAGCGCA
GCGAGTCAGTGAGCGAGGAAGCGGAAGAGCGCCCAATACGCAAACCGCCTCTCCCCGCGCGTTGGCCGAT
TCATTAATGCAGCTGGCACGACAGGTTTCCCGACTGGAAAGCGGGCAGTGAGCGCAACGCAATTAATGTG
AGTTAGCTCACTCATTAGGCACCCCAGGCTTTACACTTTATGCTTCCGGCTCGTATGTTGTGTGGAATTG
TGAGCGGATAACAATTTCACACAGGAAACAGCTATGACCATGATTACGCCAAGCGCGCAATTAACCCTCA
CTAAAGGGAACAAAAGCTGGAGCTGCAAGCTTAATGTAGTCTTATGCAATACTCTTGTAGTCTTGCAACA
TGGTAACGATGAGTTAGCAACATGCCTTACAAGGAGAGAAAAAGCACCGTGCATGCCGATTGGTGGAAGT
AAGGTGGTACGATCGTGCCTTATTAGGAAGGCAACAGACGGGTCTGACATGGATTGGACGAACCACTGAA
TTGCCGCATTGCAGAGATATTGTATTTAAGTGCCTAGCTCGATACATAAACGGGTCTCTCTGGTTAGACC
AGATCTGAGCCTGGGAGCTCTCTGGCTAACTAGGGAACCCACTGCTTAAGCCTCAATAAAGCTTGCCTTG
AGTGCTTCAAGTAGTGTGTGCCCGTCTGTTGTGTGACTCTGGTAACTAGAGATCCCTCAGACCCTTTTAG
TCAGTGTGGAAAATCTCTAGCAGTGGCGCCCGAACAGGGACTTGAAAGCGAAAGGGAAACCAGAGGAGCT
CTCTCGACGCAGGACTCGGCTTGCTGAAGCGCGCACGGCAAGAGGCGAGGGGCGGCGACTGGTGAGTACG
CCAAAAATTTTGACTAGCGGAGGCTAGAAGGAGAGAGATGGGTGCGAGAGCGTCAGTATTAAGCGGGGGA
GAATTAGATCGCGATGGGAAAAAATTCGGTTAAGGCCAGGGGGAAAGAAAAAATATAAATTAAAACATAT
AGTATGGGCAAGCAGGGAGCTAGAACGATTCGCAGTTAATCCTGGCCTGTTAGAAACATCAGAAGGCTGT
AGACAAATACTGGGACAGCTACAACCATCCCTTCAGACAGGATCAGAAGAACTTAGATCATTATATAATA
CAGTAGCAACCCTCTATTGTGTGCATCAAAGGATAGAGATAAAAGACACCAAGGAAGCTTTAGACAAGAT
AGAGGAAGAGCAAAACAAAAGTAAGACCACCGCACAGCAAGCGGCCGCTGATCTTCAGACCTGGAGGAGG
AGATATGAGGGACAATTGGAGAAGTGAATTATATAAATATAAAGTAGTAAAAATTGAACCATTAGGAGTA
GCACCCACCAAGGCAAAGAGAAGAGTGGTGCAGAGAGAAAAAAGAGCAGTGGGAATAGGAGCTTTGTTCC
TTGGGTTCTTGGGAGCAGCAGGAAGCACTATGGGCGCAGCGTCAATGACGCTGACGGTACAGGCCAGACA
ATTATTGTCTGGTATAGTGCAGCAGCAGAACAATTTGCTGAGGGCTATTGAGGCGCAACAGCATCTGTTG
CAACTCACAGTCTGGGGCATCAAGCAGCTCCAGGCAAGAATCCTGGCTGTGGAAAGATACCTAAAGGATC
AACAGCTCCTGGGGATTTGGGGTTGCTCTGGAAAACTCATTTGCACCACTGCTGTGCCTTGGAATGCTAG
TTGGAGTAATAAATCTCTGGAACAGATTTGGAATCACACGACCTGGATGGAGTGGGACAGAGAAATTAAC
AATTACACAAGCTTAATACACTCCTTAATTGAAGAATCGCAAAACCAGCAAGAAAAGAATGAACAAGAAT
TATTGGAATTAGATAAATGGGCAAGTTTGTGGAATTGGTTTAACATAACAAATTGGCTGTGGTATATAAA
ATTATTCATAATGATAGTAGGAGGCTTGGTAGGTTTAAGAATAGTTTTTGCTGTACTTTCTATAGTGAAT
AGAGTTAGGCAGGGATATTCACCATTATCGTTTCAGACCCACCTCCCAACCCCGAGGGGACCCGACAGGC
CCGAAGGAATAGAAGAAGAAGGTGGAGAGAGAGACAGAGACAGATCCATTCGATTAGTGAACGGATCTCG
ACGGTATCGATAAGCTTGGGAGTTCC
